>Addgene plasmid #141184 | pcDNA3-SARS-CoV-2-S-RBD-sfGFP | addgene full sequence | sequence record 306284 | Addgene NGS Result
GTCGCTGAGTAGTGCGCGAGCAAAATTTAAGCTACAACAAGGCAAGGCTTGACCGACAATTGCATGAAGA
ATCTGCTTAGGGTTAGGCGTTTTGCGCTGCTTCGCGATGTACGGGCCAGATATACGCGTTGACATTGATT
ATTGACTAGTTATTAATAGTAATCAATTACGGGGTCATTAGTTCATAGCCCATATATGGAGTTCCGCGTT
ACATAACTTACGGTAAATGGCCCGCCTGGCTGACCGCCCAACGACCCCCGCCCATTGACGTCAATAATGA
CGTATGTTCCCATAGTAACGCCAATAGGGACTTTCCATTGACGTCAATGGGTGGAGTATTTACGGTAAAC
TGCCCACTTGGCAGTACATCAAGTGTATCATATGCCAAGTACGCCCCCTATTGACGTCAATGACGGTAAA
TGGCCCGCCTGGCATTATGCCCAGTACATGACCTTATGGGACTTTCCTACTTGGCAGTACATCTACGTAT
TAGTCATCGCTATTACCATGGTGATGCGGTTTTGGCAGTACATCAATGGGCGTGGATAGCGGTTTGACTC
ACGGGGATTTCCAAGTCTCCACCCCATTGACGTCAATGGGAGTTTGTTTTGGCACCAAAATCAACGGGAC
TTTCCAAAATGTCGTAACAACTCCGCCCCATTGACGCAAATGGGCGGTAGGCGTGTACGGTGGGAGGTCT
ATATAAGCAGAGCTCTCTGGCTAACTAGAGAACCCACTGCTTACTGGCTTATCGAAATTAATACGACTCA
CTATAGGGAGACCCAAGCTGGCTAGCGCCACCATGAAGACCATCATCGCCCTGAGCTACATCTTCTGCCT
GGTGTTCGCCACTAATCTTTGTCCGTTCGGTGAGGTTTTTAACGCGACAAGGTTCGCTAGTGTATATGCT
TGGAACCGAAAGAGAATCTCCAATTGCGTAGCTGATTACTCCGTTCTCTATAACAGTGCGTCCTTTTCAA
CCTTTAAGTGTTACGGCGTTTCTCCAACGAAGCTGAATGATCTCTGTTTTACGAACGTGTATGCTGACTC
TTTCGTTATACGGGGGGACGAAGTGAGACAGATAGCACCAGGTCAGACTGGGAAGATAGCGGATTACAAC
TATAAGTTGCCCGATGATTTTACGGGGTGCGTAATCGCATGGAACTCAAACAACCTCGACTCCAAAGTAG
GTGGTAATTATAATTACTTGTATCGCCTGTTTCGAAAGAGCAATTTGAAGCCTTTTGAGCGGGATATTTC
AACCGAAATTTACCAAGCAGGCAGTACGCCATGTAACGGAGTAGAGGGATTTAATTGCTACTTTCCTCTT
CAATCTTATGGCTTTCAACCAACAAACGGAGTGGGGTATCAACCTTATAGAGTGGTAGTATTGTCCTTTG
AGCTCCTCCACGCCCCGGCTACAGTTTGTGGGCCCAAAAAGGGATCCGGTGGGTCCGGTAGTGGTGGTTC
CAAAGGAGAAGAACTTTTCACTGGAGTTGTCCCAATTCTTGTTGAATTAGATGGTGATGTTAATGGGCAC
AAATTTTCTGTCCGTGGAGAGGGTGAAGGTGATGCTACAAACGGAAAACTCACCCTTAAATTTATTTGCA
CTACTGGAAAACTACCTGTTCCATGGCCAACACTTGTCACTACTCTGACCTATGGTGTTCAATGCTTTTC
CCGTTATCCGGATCACATGAAACGGCATGACTTTTTCAAGAGTGCCATGCCCGAAGGTTATGTACAGGAA
CGCACTATATCTTTCAAAGATGACGGGACCTACAAGACGCGTGCTGAAGTCAAGTTTGAAGGTGATACCC
TTGTTAATCGTATCGAGTTAAAAGGTATTGATTTTAAAGAAGATGGAAACATTCTCGGACACAAACTGGA
GTACAACTTTAACTCACACAATGTATACATCACGGCAGACAAACAAAAGAATGGAATCAAAGCTAACTTC
AAAATTCGCCACAACGTTGAAGATGGTTCCGTTCAACTAGCAGACCATTATCAACAAAATACTCCAATTG
GCGATGGCCCTGTCCTTTTACCAGACAACCATTACCTGTCGACACAATCTGTCCTTTCGAAAGATCCCAA
CGAAAAGCGTGACCACATGGTCCTTCTTGAGTTTGTAACTGCTGCTGGGATTACACATGGCATGGATGAG
CTCTACAAATGATAACTCGAGTCTAGAGGGCCCGTTTAAACCCGCTGATCAGCCTCGACTGTGCCTTCTA
GTTGCCAGCCATCTGTTGTTTGCCCCTCCCCCGTGCCTTCCTTGACCCTGGAAGGTGCCACTCCCACTGT
CCTTTCCTAATAAAATGAGGAAATTGCATCGCATTGTCTGAGTAGGTGTCATTCTATTCTGGGGGGTGGG
GTGGGGCAGGACAGCAAGGGGGAGGATTGGGAAGACAATAGCAGGCATGCTGGGGATGCGGTGGGCTCTA
TGGCTTCTGAGGCGGAAAGAACCAGCTGGGGCTCTAGGGGGTATCCCC
[124 nt withheld, positions 2499-2622]
C
[91 nt withheld, positions 2624-2714]
A
[49 nt withheld, positions 2716-2764]
CCTTTGACGTTGGAGTCCACGTTCTTT
[37 nt withheld, positions 2792-2828]
ACCCTATCTCGGTCTATTCTTTTGATTTATAAGGGATTTTGCCGATTTCGGCCTATTGGTTAAAAAATGA
GCTGATTTAACAAAAATTTAACGCGAATTAATTCTGTGGAATGTGTGTCAGTTAGGGTGTGGAAAGTCCC
CAGGCTCCCCAGCAGGCAGAAGTATGCAAAGCATGCATCTCAATTAGTCAGCAACCAGGTGTGGAAAGTC
CCCAGGCTCCCCAGCAGGCAGAAGTATGCAAAGCATGCATCTCAATTAGTCAGCAACCATAGTCCCGCCC
CTAACTCCGCCCATCCCGCCCCTAACTCCGCCCAGTTCCGCCCATTCTCCGCCCCATGGCTGACTAATTT
TTTTTATTTATGCAGAGGCCGAGGCCGCCTCTGCCTCTGAGCTATTCCAGAAGTAGTGAGGAGGCTTTTT
TGGAGGCCTAGGCTTTTGCAAAAAGCTCCCGGGAGCTTGTATATCCATTTTCGGATCTGATCAAGAGACA
GGATGAGGATCGTTTCGCATGATTGAACAAGATGGATTGCACGCAGGTTCTCCGGCCGCTTGGGTGGAGA
GGCTATTCGGCTATGACTGGGCACAACAGACAATCGGCTGCTCTGATGCCGCCGTGTTCCGGCTGTCAGC
GCAGGGGCGCCCGGTTCTTTTTGTCAAGACCGACCTGTCCGGTGCCCTGAATGAACTGCAGGACGAGGCA
GCGCGGCTATCGTGGCTGGCCACGACGGGCGTTCCTTGCGCAGCTGTGCTCGACGTTGTCACTGAAGCGG
GAAGGGACTGGCTGCTATTGGGCGAAGTGCCGGGGCAGGATCTCCTGTCATCTCACCTTGCTCCTGCCGA
GAAAGTATCCATCATGGCTGATGCAATGCGGCGGCTGCATACGCTTGATCCGGCTACCTGCCCATTCGAC
CACCAAGCGAAACATCGCATCGAGCGAGCACGTACTCGGATGGAAGCCGGTCTTGTCGATCAGGATGATC
TGGACGAAGAGCATCAGGGGCTCGCGCCAGCCGAACTGTTCGCCAGGCTCAAGGCGCGCATGCCCGACGG
CGAGGATCTCGTCGTGACCCATGGCGATGCCTGCTTGCCGAATATCATGGTGGAAAATGGCCGCTTTTCT
GGATTCATCGACTGTGGCCGGCTGGGTGTGGCGGACCGCTATCAGGACATAGCGTTGGCTACCCGTGATA
TTGCTGAAGAGCTTGGCGGCGAATGGGCTGACCGCTTCCTCGTGCTTTACGGTATCGCCGCTCCCGATTC
GCAGCGCATCGCCTTCTATCGCCTTCTTGACGAGTTCTTCTGAGCGGGACTCTGGGGTTCGAAATGACCG
ACCAAGCGACGCCCAACCTGCCATCACGAGATTTCGATTCCACCGCCGCCTTCTATGAAAGGTTGGGCTT
CGGAATCGTTTTCCGGGACGCCGGCTGGATGATCCTCCAGCGCGGGGATCTCATGCTGGAGTTCTTCGCC
CACCCCAACTTGTTTATTGCAGCTTATAATGGTTACAAATAAAGCAATAGCATCACAAATTTCACAAATA
AAGCATTTTTTTCACTGCATTCTAGTTGTGGTTTGTCCAAACTCATCAATGTATCTTATCATGTCTGTAT
ACCGTCGACCTCTAGCTAGAGCTTGGCGTAATCATGGTCATAGCTGTTTCCTGTGTGAAATTGTTATCCG
CTCACAATTCCACACAACATACGAGCCGGAAGCATAAAGTGTAAAGCCTGGGGTGCCTAATGAGTGAGCT
AACTCACATTAATTGCGTTGCGCTCACTGCCCGCTTTCCAGTCGGGAAACCTGTCGTGCCAGCTGCATTA
ATGAATCGGCCAACGCGCGGGGAGAGGCGGTTTGCGTATTGGGCGCTCTTCCGCTTCCTCGCTCACTGAC
TCGCTGCGCTCGGTCGTTCGGCTGCGGCGAGCGGTATCAGCTCACTCAAAGGCGGTAATACGGTTATCCA
CAGAATCAGGGGATAACGCAGGAAAGAACATGTGAGCAAAAGGCCAGCAAAAGGCCAGGAACCGTAAAAA
GGCCGCGTTGCTGGCGTTTTTCCATAGGCTCCGCCCCCCTGACGAGCATCACAAAAATCGACGCTCAAGT
CAGAGGTGGCGAAACCCGACAGGACTATAAAGATACCAGGCGTTTCCCCCTGGAAGCTCCCTCGTGCGCT
CTCCTGTTCCGACCCTGCCGCTTACCGGATACCTGTCCGCCTTTCTCCCTTCGGGAAGCGTGGCGCTTTC
TCATAGCTCACGCTGTAGGTATCTCAGTTCGGTGTAGGTCGTTCGCTCCAAGCTGGGCTGTGTGCACGAA
CCCCCCGTTCAGCCCGACCGCTGCGCCTTATCCGGTAACTATCGTCTTGAGTCCAACCCGGTAAGACACG
ACTTATCGCCACTGGCAGCAGCCACTGGTAACAGGATTAGCAGAGCGAGGTATGTAGGCGGTGCTACAGA
GTTCTTGAAGTGGTGGCCTAACTACGGCTACACTAGAAGAACAGTATTTGGTATCTGCGCTCTGCTGAAG
CCAGTTACCTTCGGAAAAAGAGTTGGTAGCTCTTGATCCGGCAAACAAACCACCGCTGGTAGCGGTGGTT
TTTTTGTTTGCAAGCAGCAGATTACGCGCAGAAAAAAAGGATCTCAAGAAGATCCTTTGATCTTTTCTAC
GGGGTCTGACGCTCAGTGGAACGAAAACTCACGTTAAGGGATTTTGGTCATGAGATTATCAAAAAGGATC
TTCACCTAGATCCTTTTAAATTAAAAATGAAGTTTTAAATCAATCTAAAGTATATATGAGTAAACTTGGT
CTGACAGTTACCAATGCTTAATCAGTGAGGCACCTATCTCAGCGATCTGTCTATTTCGTTCATCCATAGT
TGCCTGACTCCCCGTCGTGTAGATAACTACGATACGGGAGGGCTTACCATCTGGCCCCAGTGCTGCAATG
ATACCGCGAGACCCACGCTCACCGGCTCCAGATTTATCAGCAATAAACCAGCCAGCCGGAAGGGCCGAGC
GCAGAAGTGGTCCTGCAACTTTATCCGCCTCCATCCAGTCTATTAATTGTTGCCGGGAAGCTAGAGTAAG
TAGTTCGCCAGTTAATAGTTTGCGCAACGTTGTTGCCATTGCTACAGGCATCGTGGTGTCACGCTCGTCG
TTTGGTATGGCTTCATTCAGCTCCGGTTCCCAACGATCAAGGCGAGTTACATGATCCCCCATGTTGTGCA
AAAAAGCGGTTAGCTCCTTCGGTCCTCCGATCGTTGTCAGAAGTAAGTTGGCCGCAGTGTTATCACTCAT
GGTTATGGCAGCACTGCATAATTCTCTTACTGTCATGCCATCCGTAAGATGCTTTTCTGTGACTGGTGAG
TACTCAACCAAGTCATTCTGAGAATAGTGTATGCGGCGACCGAGTTGCTCTTGCCCGGCGTCAATACGGG
ATAATACCGCGCCACATAGCAGAACTTTAAAAGTGCTCATCATTGGAAAACGTTCTTCGGGGCGAAAACT
CTCAAGGATCTTACCGCTGTTGAGATCCAGTTCGATGTAACCCACTCGTGCACCCAACTGATCTTCAGCA
TCTTTTACTTTCACCAGCGTTTCTGGGTGAGCAAAAACAGGAAGGCAAAATGCCGCAAAAAAGGGAATAA
GGGCGACACGGAAATGTTGAATACTCATACTCTTCCTTTTTCAATATTATTGAAGCATTTATCAGGGTTA
TTGTCTCATGAGCGGATACATATTTGAATGTATTTAGAAAAATAAACAAATAGGGGTTCCGCGCACATTT
CCCCGAAAAGTGCCACCTGACGTCGACGGATCGGGAGATCTCCCGATCCCCTATGGTGCACTCTCAGTAC
AATCTGCTCTGATGCCGCATAGTTAAGCCAGTATCTGCTCCCTGCTTGTGTGTTGGAG
Features (pLannotate 1.2.2; 21 found; start..end, strand, type, name):
    131..510     +  enhancer       CMV enhancer: human cytomegalovirus immediate early enhancer
    511..714     +  promoter       CMV promoter: human cytomegalovirus (CMV) immediate early promoter
    710..743     +  LTR            5' LTR (truncated) (fragment): truncated 5' long terminal repeat (LTR) from HIV-1
    759..777     +  promoter       T7 promoter: promoter for bacteriophage T7 RNA polymerase
    851..1441    +  CDS            S (fragment): SPIKE_SARS2 - Experimental evidence at protein level: Swiss-Prot protein existence level 1. [Spike glycoprotein]: May down-regulate host tetherin (BST2) by lysosomal degradation, thereby counteracting its antiviral activity. From Severe acute respiratory syndrome coronavirus 2 (2019-nCoV) (SARS-CoV-2).
   1469..2179    +  CDS            Superfolder GFP: Superfolder GFP is a basic (constitutively fluorescent) green fluorescent protein published in 2005, derived from Aequorea victoria. It is reported to be a very rapidly-maturing weak dimer.
   2229..2453    +  polyA_signal   bGH poly(A) signal: bovine growth hormone polyadenylation signal
   2457..2478    +  promoter       SV40 promoter (fragment): SV40 enhancer and early promoter
   2499..2927    +  rep_origin     f1 ori (sequence partly withheld): f1 bacteriophage origin of replication; arrow indicates direction of (+) strand synthesis
   2941..3270    +  promoter       SV40 promoter: SV40 enhancer and early promoter
   3337..4128    +  CDS            neo: KKA2_KLEPN - Also known as kan, nptII. Experimental evidence at protein level: Swiss-Prot protein existence level 1. Resistance to kanamycin, neomycin, paromomycin, ribostamycin, butirosin and gentamicin B. From Klebsiella pneumoniae.
   4152..4310    +  CDS            ble (fragment): BLE_KLEPN - Experimental evidence at protein level: Swiss-Prot protein existence level 1. Binding protein with a strong affinity to the bleomycin family of antibiotics. Binds to CL990; an antimitotic-antibiotic compound. From Klebsiella pneumoniae.
   4305..4426    +  polyA_signal   SV40 poly(A) signal: SV40 polyadenylation signal
   4499..4515    -  protein_bind   lac operator: The lac repressor binds to the lac operator to inhibit transcription in E. coli. This inhibition can be relieved by adding lactose or isopropyl-β-D-thiogalactopyranoside (IPTG). lac repressor encoded by lacI
   4523..4553    -  promoter       lac promoter: promoter for the E. coli lac operon
   4568..4589    -  protein_bind   CAP binding site: CAP binding activates transcription in the presence of cAMP. E. coli catabolite activator protein
   4602..4694    -  CDS            lacI (fragment): lac repressor; lacI; The lac repressor binds to the lac operator to inhibit transcription in E. coli. This inhibition can be relieved by adding lactose or isopropyl-β-D-thiogalactopyranoside (IPTG).
   4877..5465    -  rep_origin     ori: high-copy-number ColE1/pMB1/pBR322/pUC origin of replication
   5636..6496    -  CDS            AmpR: β-lactamase; bla; confers resistance to ampicillin, carbenicillin, and related antibiotics
   6497..6601    -  promoter       AmpR promoter: bla
   6660..6712    -  misc_feature   bom (fragment): basis of mobility region from pBR322
