[The description below was written by a language model from this plasmid's Addgene catalogue record and pLannotate feature annotations shown in this document.]
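Description:
pcDNA3-SARS-CoV-2-S-RBD-sfGFP is a mammalian expression plasmid of about 6.7 kb built on the Invitrogen pcDNA3.1(+) backbone. It produces the receptor-binding domain (RBD) of the SARS-CoV-2 spike (S) glycoprotein as a fluorescent fusion protein. In bacteria it replicates from a high-copy ColE1/pUC-type origin and is selected with ampicillin through the β-lactamase gene. An f1 origin is also present. For selection in mammalian cells, an SV40 early promoter drives a neomycin phosphotransferase gene, followed by an SV40 polyadenylation signal, which gives G418 resistance. The annotation also lists several short fragments (HIV-1 LTR, ble, lacI, bom and lac promoter/operator pieces). These look like backbone remnants or partial sequence matches rather than functional parts.

The roughly 1.4 kb insert sits between the NheI and XhoI sites. It is transcribed from the CMV immediate-early enhancer and promoter and terminated by the bovine growth hormone polyadenylation signal. A T7 promoter lies just upstream of the insert. According to the record, the open reading frame starts with a signal peptide from influenza haemagglutinin, which directs the protein into the secretory pathway. This is followed by the spike fragment, annotated as a partial S coding sequence of about 590 nt, and then by superfolder GFP fused at the C terminus. The signal peptide is listed in the catalogue fields but is not annotated separately in the feature table.

The associated publication concerns engineering human ACE2 for improved binding to the spike protein, so the fusion plausibly served there as a fluorescent probe for detecting and measuring RBD–ACE2 binding, although the record itself states only that the plasmid is for mammalian expression of the RBD–sfGFP fusion.
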