Addgene plasmid #141184: pcDNA3-SARS-CoV-2-S-RBD-sfGFP
Purpose: Mammalian expression plasmid for RBD of SARS-CoV-2 protein S (spike) fused with sfGFP
Depositing lab: Erik Procko. Depositing organization: University of Illinois at Urbana-Champaign. Publication: Engineering human ACE2 to optimize binding to the spike protein of SARS coronavirus 2. Chan KK, Dorosky D, Sharma P, Abbasi SA, Dye JM, Kranz DM, Herbert AS, Procko E. Science. 2020 Sep 4;369(6508):1261-1265. doi: 10.1126/science.abc0870. Epub 2020 Aug 4. PubMed 32753553.
Backbone
  Vector backbone: pcDNA3.1(+)
  Backbone manufacturer: Invitrogen
  Backbone size w/o insert (bp): 5335
  Total vector size (bp): 6735
  Vector type: Mammalian Expression
  Selectable markers: Neomycin (select with G418)
Growth in bacteria
  Bacterial resistance: Ampicillin, 100 μg/mL
  Growth temperature: 37°C
  Growth strain: DH5alpha
  Copy number: High Copy
Gene/Insert
  Gene/Insert name: S surface glycoprotein [ Severe acute respiratory syndrome coronavirus 2 ]
  Species: SARS coronavirus 2
  Insert size (bp): 1401
  GenBank ID: YP_009724390.1
  Entrez Gene: S (a.k.a. GU280_gp02, spike glycoprotein)
  Promoter: CMV
  Tag / fusion protein: Signal peptide from influenza HA (N terminal on insert); Superfolder GFP (C terminal on insert)
  Cloning method: Restriction Enzyme; 5′ cloning site NheI (not destroyed); 3′ cloning site XhoI (not destroyed)
  Sequencing primers: 5′ CMV-fwd; 3′ BGH-rev
Terms and licenses: Academic/Nonprofit Terms; Industry Terms: Not Available to Industry
Depositor comments: Please visit https://www.biorxiv.org/content/10.1101/2020.03.16.994236v1 for BioRxiv preprint.
How to cite: pcDNA3-SARS-CoV-2-S-RBD-sfGFP was a gift from Erik Procko (Addgene plasmid # 141184 ; http://n2t.net/addgene:141184 ; RRID:Addgene_141184)
