>Addgene plasmid #141184 | pcDNA3-SARS-CoV-2-S-RBD-sfGFP | addgene partial sequence | sequence record 276426 | CMV-F 5'-CGCAAATGGGCGGTAGGCGTG-3'
CAGAGCTCTCTGGCTAACTAGAGAACCCACTGCTTACTGGCTTATCGAAATTAATACGACTCACTATAGG
GAGACCCAAGCTGGCTAGCGCCACCATGAAGACCATCATCGCCCTGAGCTACATCTTCTGCCTGGTGTTC
GCCACTAATCTTTGTCCGTTCGGTGAGGTTTTTAACGCGACAAGGTTCGCTAGTGTATATGCTTGGAACC
GAAAGAGAATCTCCAATTGCGTAGCTGATTACTCCGTTCTCTATAACAGTGCGTCCTTTTCAACCTTTAA
GTGTTACGGCGTTTCTCCAACGAAGCTGAATGATCTCTGTTTTACGAACGTGTATGCTGACTCTTTCGTT
ATACGGGGGGACGAAGTGAGACAGATAGCACCAGGTCAGACTGGGAAGATAGCGGATTACAACTATAAGT
TGCCCGATGATTTTACGGGGTGCGTAATCGCATGGAACTCAAACAACCTCGACTCCAAAGTAGGTGGTAA
TTATAATTACTTGTATCGCCTGTTTCGAAAGAGCAATTTGAAGCCTTTTGAGCGGGATATTTCAACCGAA
ATTTACCAAGCAGGCAGTACGCCATGTAACGGAGTAGAGGGATTTAATTGCTACTTTCCTCTTCAATCTT
ATGGCTTTCAACCAACAAACGGAGTGGGGTATCAACCTTATAGAGTGGTAGTATTGTCCTTTGAGCTCCT
CCACGCCCCGGCTACAGTTTGTGGGCCCAAAAAGGGATCCGGTGGGTCCGGTAGTGGTGGTTCCAAAGGA
GAAGAACTTTTCACTGGAGTTGTCCCAATTCTTGTTGAATTAGATGGTGATGTTAATGGGCACAAATTTT
CTGTCCGTGGAGAGGGTGAAGGTGATGCTACAAACGGAAAACTCACCCTTAAATTTATTTGCACTACTGG
AAAACTACCTGTTCCATGGCCAACACTTGTCACTACTCTGACCTATGGTGTTCAATGC
