>Addgene plasmid #141184 | pcDNA3-SARS-CoV-2-S-RBD-sfGFP | addgene partial sequence | sequence record 276427 | BGH-rev 5'-TAGAAGGCACAGTCGAGG-3'
GTTATCATTTGTAGAGCTCATCCATGCCATGTGTAATCCCAGCAGCAGTTACAAACTCAAGAAGGACCAT
GTGGTCACGCTTTTCGTTGGGATCTTTCGAAAGGACAGATTGTGTCGACAGGTAATGGTTGTCTGGTAAA
AGGACAGGGCCATCGCCAATTGGAGTATTTTGTTGATAATGGTCTGCTAGTTGAACGGAACCATCTTCAA
CGTTGTGGCGAATTTTGAAGTTAGCTTTGATTCCATTCTTTTGTTTGTCTGCCGTGATGTATACATTGTG
TGAGTTAAAGTTGTACTCCAGTTTGTGTCCGAGAATGTTTCCATCTTCTTTAAAATCAATACCTTTTAAC
TCGATACGATTAACAAGGGTATCACCTTCAAACTTGACTTCAGCACGCGTCTTGTAGGTCCCGTCATCTT
TGAAAGATATAGTGCGTTCCTGTACATAACCTTCGGGCATGGCACTCTTGAAAAAGTCATGCCGTTTCAT
GTGATCCGGATAACGGGAAAAGCATTGAACACCATAGGTCAGAGTAGTGACAAGTGTTGGCCATGGAACA
GGTAGTTTTCCAGTAGTGCAAATAAATTTAAGGGTGAGTTTTCCGTTTGTAGCATCACCTTCACCCTCTC
CACGGACAGAAAATTTGTGCCCATTAACATCACCATCTAATTCAACAAGAATTGGGACAACTCCAGTGAA
AAGTTCTTCTCCTTTGGAACCACCACTACCGGACCCACCGGATCCCTTTTTGGGCCCACAAACTGTAGCC
GGGGCGTGGAGGAGCTCAAAGGACAATACTACCACTCTATAA
